>Addgene plasmid #240014 | LLPS-pCDH-DDX6-CT | addgene full sequence | sequence record 476601 | Addgene NGS Result
TATGCGGTGTGAAATACCGCACAGATGCGTAAGGAGAAAATACCGCATCAGGCGCCATTCGCCATTCAGG
CTGCGCAACTGTTGGGAAGGGCGATCGGTGCGGGCCTCTTCGCTATTACGCCAGCTGGCGAAAGGGGGAT
GTGCTGCAAGGCGATTAAGTTGGGTAACGCCAGGGTTTTCCCAGTCACGACGTTGTAAAACGACGGCCAG
TGCCAAGCTGACGCGTGTAGTCTTATGCAATACTCTTGTAGTCTTGCAACATGGTAACGATGAGTTAGCA
ACATGCCTTACAAGGAGAGAAAAAGCACCGTGCATGCCGATTGGTGGAAGTAAGGTGGTACGATCGTGCC
TTATTAGGAAGGCAACAGACGGGTCTGACATGGATTGGACGAACCACTGAATTGCCGCATTGCAGAGATA
TTGTATTTAAGTGCCTAGCTCGATACATAAACGGGTCTCTCTGGTTAGACCAGATCTGAGCCTGGGAGCT
CTCTGGCTAACTAGGGAACCCACTGCTTAAGCCTCAATAAAGCTTGCCTTGAGTGCTTCAAGTAGTGTGT
GCCCGTCTGTTGTGTGACTCTGGTAACTAGAGATCCCTCAGACCCTTTTAGTCAGTGTGGAAAATCTCTA
GCAGTGGCGCCCGAACAGGGACTTGAAAGCGAAAGGGAAACCAGAGGAGCTCTCTCGACGCAGGACTCGG
CTTGCTGAAGCGCGCACGGCAAGAGGCGAGGGGCGGCGACTGGTGAGTACGCCAAAAATTTTGACTAGCG
GAGGCTAGAAGGAGAGAGATGGGTGCGAGAGCGTCAGTATTAAGCGGGGGAGAATTAGATCGCGATGGGA
AAAAATTCGGTTAAGGCCAGGGGGAAAGAAAAAATATAAATTAAAACATATAGTATGGGCAAGCAGGGAG
CTAGAACGATTCGCAGTTAATCCTGGCCTGTTAGAAACATCAGAAGGCTGTAGACAAATACTGGGACAGC
TACAACCATCCCTTCAGACAGGATCAGAAGAACTTAGATCATTATATAATACAGTAGCAACCCTCTATTG
TGTGCATCAAAGGATAGAGATAAAAGACACCAAGGAAGCTTTAGACAAGATAGAGGAAGAGCAAAACAAA
AGTAAGACCACCGCACAGCAAGCGGCCACTGATCTTCAGACCTGGAGGAGGAGATATGAGGGACAATTGG
AGAAGTGAATTATATAAATATAAAGTAGTAAAAATTGAACCATTAGGAGTAGCACCCACCAAGGCAAAGA
GAAGAGTGGTGCAGAGAGAAAAAAGAGCAGTGGGAATAGGAGCTTTGTTCCTTGGGTTCTTGGGAGCAGC
AGGAAGCACTATGGGCGCAGCGTCAATGACGCTGACGGTACAGGCCAGACAATTATTGTCTGGTATAGTG
CAGCAGCAGAACAATTTGCTGAGGGCTATTGAGGCGCAACAGCATCTGTTGCAACTCACAGTCTGGGGCA
TCAAGCAGCTCCAGGCAAGAATCCTGGCTGTGGAAAGATACCTAAAGGATCAACAGCTCCTGGGGATTTG
GGGTTGCTCTGGAAAACTCATTTGCACCACTGCTGTGCCTTGGAATGCTAGTTGGAGTAATAAATCTCTG
GAACAGATTTGGAATCACACGACCTGGATGGAGTGGGACAGAGAAATTAACAATTACACAAGCTTAATAC
ACTCCTTAATTGAAGAATCGCAAAACCAGCAAGAAAAGAATGAACAAGAATTATTGGAATTAGATAAATG
GGCAAGTTTGTGGAATTGGTTTAACATAACAAATTGGCTGTGGTATATAAAATTATTCATAATGATAGTA
GGAGGCTTGGTAGGTTTAAGAATAGTTTTTGCTGTACTTTCTATAGTGAATAGAGTTAGGCAGGGATATT
CACCATTATCGTTTCAGACCCACCTCCCAACCCCGAGGGGACCCGACAGGCCCGAAGGAATAGAAGAAGA
AGGTGGAGAGAGAGACAGAGACAGATCCATTCGATTAGTGAACGGATCTCGACGGTATCGGTTAACTTTT
AAAAGAAAAGGGGGGATTGGGGGGTACAGTGCAGGGGAAAGAATAGTAGACATAATAGCAACAGACATAC
AAACTAAAGAATTACAAAAACAAATTACAAAATTCAAAATTTTATCGATACTAGTATTATGCCCAGTACA
TGACCTTATGGGACTTTCCTACTTGGCAGTACATCTACGTATTAGTCATCGCTATTACCATGGTGATGCG
GTTTTGGCAGTACATCAATGGGCGTGGATAGCGGTTTGACTCACGGGGATTTCCAAGTCTCCACCCCATT
GACGTCAATGGGAGTTTGTTTTGGCACCAAAATCAACGGGACTTTCCAAAATGTCGTAACAACTCCGCCC
CATTGACGCAAATGGGCGGTAGGCGTGTACGGTGGGAGGTTTATATAAGCAGAGCTCGTTTAGTGAACCG
TCAGATCGCCTGGAGACGCCATCCACGCTGTTTTGACCTCCATAGAAGATTCTAGAATGCATCATCACCA
TCACCACGAGCCAACCACTCTGGTTCCGCGTGGATCCGATAACGCGCTAACTCTGAAGGGAGTAACCCAG
TACTACGCATATGTAACTGAGCGCCAAAAAGTACACTGCCTCAACACACTTTTCTCCAGGCTTCAGATAA
ACCAGTCGATCATTTTCTGTAACTCCTCTCAGCGAGTTGAATTGCTAGCCAAGAAGATTTCTCAACTGGG
TTATTCTTGCTTCTATATTCATGCTAAAATGAGGCAGGAACATCGAAATCGTGTATTTCATGATTTCCGA
AATGGCTTATGCCGCAATCTTGTTTGCACTGATCTGTTTACCCGAGGTATTGATATACAAGCTGTGAATG
TGGTAATAAACTTTGATTTCCCAAAGCTGGCAGAGACCTATCTCCATCGTATTGGAAGATCAGGTCGCTT
TGGTCATCTTGGCTTAGCCATCAACTTGATCACATATGATGATCGCTTCAACCTGAAAAGTATTGAGGAG
CAGCTGGGAACAGAAATTAAACCTATTCCGAGCAACATTGATAAGAGCCTGTATGTGGCAGAATACCACA
GCGAGCCTGTAGAAGATGAGAAACCTGAGCCAACCACTATGGTGAGCAAGGGCGAGGAGCTGTTCACCGG
GGTGGTGCCCATCCTGGTCGAGCTGGACGGCGACGTAAACGGCCACAAGTTCAGCGTGTCTGGCGAGGGC
GAGGGCGATGCCACCTACGGCAAGCTGACCCTGAAGTTCATCTGCACCACCGGCAAGCTGCCCGTGCCCT
GGCCCACCCTCGTGACCACCCTGACCTACGGCGTGCAGTGCTTCAGCCGCTACCCCGACCACATGAAGCA
GCACGACTTCTTCAAGTCCGCCATGCCCGAAGGCTACGTCCAGGAGCGCACCATCTTCTTCAAGGACGAC
GGCAACTACAAGACCCGCGCCGAGGTGAAGTTCGAGGGCGACACCCTGGTGAACCGCATCGAGCTGAAGG
GCATCGACTTCAAGGAGGACGGCAACATCCTGGGGCACAAGCTGGAGTACAACTACAACAGCCACAACGT
CTATATCATGGCCGACAAGCAGAAGAACGGCATCAAGGCGAACTTCAAGATCCGCCACAACATCGAGGAC
GGCAGCGTGCAGCTCGCCGACCACTACCAGCAGAACACCCCCATCGGCGACGGCCCCGTGCTGCTGCCCG
ACAACCACTACCTGAGCACCCAGTCCGCCCTGAGCAAAGACCCCAACGAGAAGCGCGATCACATGGTCCT
GCTGGAGTTCGTGACCGCCGCCGGGATCACTCTCGGCATGGACGAGCTGTACAAGTAAGCGGCCGCGAAG
GATCTGCGATCGCTCCGGTGCCCGTCAGTGGGCAGAGCGCACATCGCCCACAGTCCCCGAGAAGTTGGGG
GGAGGGGTCGGCAATTGAACGGGTGCCTAGAGAAGGTGGCGCGGGGTAAACTGGGAAAGTGATGTCGTGT
ACTGGCTCCGCCTTTTTCCCGAGGGTGGGGGAGAACCGTATATAAGTGCAGTAGTCGCCGTGAACGTTCT
TTTTCGCAACGGGTTTGCCGCCAGAACACAGCTGAAGCTTCGAGGGGCTCGCATCTCTCCTTCACGCGCC
CGCCGCCCTACCTGAGGCCGCCATCCACGCCGGTTGAGTCGCGTTCTGCCGCCTCCCGCCTGTGGTGCCT
CCTGAACTGCGTCCGCCGTCTAGGTAAGTTTAAAGCTCAGGTCGAGACCGGGCCTTTGTCCGGCGCTCCC
TTGGAGCCTACCTAGACTCAGCCGGCTCTCCACGCTTTGCCTGACCCTGCTTGCTCAACTCTACGTCTTT
GTTTCGTTTTCTGTTCTGCGCCGTTACAGATCCAAGCTGTGACCGGCGCCTACGCTAGATGACCGAGTAC
AAGCCCACGGTGCGCCTCGCCACCCGCGACGACGTCCCCAGGGCCGTACGCACCCTCGCCGCCGCGTTCG
CCGACTACCCCGCCACGCGCCACACCGTCGATCCGGACCGCCACATCGAGCGGGTCACCGAGCTGCAAGA
ACTCTTCCTCACGCGCGTCGGGCTCGACATCGGCAAGGTGTGGGTCGCGGACGACGGCGCCGCGGTGGCG
GTCTGGACCACGCCGGAGAGCGTCGAAGCGGGGGCGGTGTTCGCCGAGATCGGCCCGCGCATGGCCGAGT
TGAGCGGTTCCCGGCTGGCCGCGCAGCAACAGATGGAAGGCCTCCTGGCGCCGCACCGGCCCAAGGAGCC
CGCGTGGTTCCTGGCCACCGTCGGCGTCTCGCCCGACCACCAGGGCAAGGGTCTGGGCAGCGCCGTCGTG
CTCCCCGGAGTGGAGGCGGCCGAGCGCGCCGGGGTGCCCGCCTTCCTGGAGACCTCCGCGCCCCGCAACC
TCCCCTTCTACGAGCGGCTCGGCTTCACCGTCACCGCCGACGTCGAGGTGCCCGAAGGACCGCGCACCTG
GTGCATGACCCGCAAGCCCGGTGCCTGAGTCGACAATCAACCTCTGGATTACAAAATTTGTGAAAGATTG
ACTGGTATTCTTAACTATGTTGCTCCTTTTACGCTATGTGGATACGCTGCTTTAATGCCTTTGTATCATG
CTATTGCTTCCCGTATGGCTTTCATTTTCTCCTCCTTGTATAAATCCTGGTTGCTGTCTCTTTATGAGGA
GTTGTGGCCCGTTGTCAGGCAACGTGGCGTGGTGTGCACTGTGTTTGCTGACGCAACCCCCACTGGTTGG
GGCATTGCCACCACCTGTCAGCTCCTTTCCGGGACTTTCGCTTTCCCCCTCCCTATTGCCACGGCGGAAC
TCATCGCCGCCTGCCTTGCCCGCTGCTGGACAGGGGCTCGGCTGTTGGGCACTGACAATTCCGTGGTGTT
GTCGGGGAAATCATCGTCCTTTCCTTGGCTGCTCGCCTGTGTTGCCACCTGGATTCTGCGCGGGACGTCC
TTCTGCTACGTCCCTTCGGCCCTCAATCCAGCGGACCTTCCTTCCCGCGGCCTGCTGCCGGCTCTGCGGC
CTCTTCCGCGTCTTCGCCTTCGCCCTCAGACGAGTCGGATCTCCCTTTGGGCCGCCTCCCCGCCTGGTAC
CTTTAAGACCAATGACTTACAAGGCAGCTGTAGATCTTAGCCACTTTTTAAAAGAAAAGGGGGGACTGGA
AGGGCTAATTCACTCCCAACGAAGATAAGATCTGCTTTTTGCTTGTACTGGGTCTCTCTGGTTAGACCAG
ATCTGAGCCTGGGAGCTCTCTGGCTAACTAGGGAACCCACTGCTTAAGCCTCAATAAAGCTTGCCTTGAG
TGCTTCAAGTAGTGTGTGCCCGTCTGTTGTGTGACTCTGGTAACTAGAGATCCCTCAGACCCTTTTAGTC
AGTGTGGAAAATCTCTAGCAGTAGTAGTTCATGTCATCTTATTATTCAGTATTTATAACTTGCAAAGAAA
TGAATATCAGAGAGTGAGAGGAACTTGTTTATTGCAGCTTATAATGGTTACAAATAAAGCAATAGCATCA
CAAATTTCACAAATAAAGCATTTTTTTCACTGCATTCTAGTTGTGGTTTGTCCAAACTCATCAATGTATC
TTATCATGTCTGGCTCTAGCTATCCCGCCCCTAACTCCGCCCATCCCGCCCCTAACTCCGCCCAGTTCCG
CCCATTCTCCGCCCCATGGCTGACTAATTTTTTTTATTTATGCAGAGGCCGAGGCCGCCTCGGCCTCTGA
GCTATTCCAGAAGTAGTGAGGAGGCTTTTTTGGAGGCCTAGACTTTTGCAGAGACCAAATTCGTAATCAT
GTCATAGCTGTTTCCTGTGTGAAATTGTTATCCGCTCACAATTCCACACAACATACGAGCCGGAAGCATA
AAGTGTAAAGCCTGGGGTGCCTAATGAGTGAGCTAACTCACATTAATTGCGTTGCGCTCACTGCCCGCTT
TCCAGTCGGGAAACCTGTCGTGCCAGCTGCATTAATGAATCGGCCAACGCGCGGGGAGAGGCGGTTTGCG
TATTGGGCGCTCTTCCGCTTCCTCGCTCACTGACTCGCTGCGCTCGGTCGTTCGGCTGCGGCGAGCGGTA
TCAGCTCACTCAAAGGCGGTAATACGGTTATCCACAGAATCAGGGGATAACGCAGGAAAGAACATGTGAG
CAAAAGGCCAGCAAAAGGCCAGGAACCGTAAAAAGGCCGCGTTGCTGGCGTTTTTCCATAGGCTCCGCCC
CCCTGACGAGCATCACAAAAATCGACGCTCAAGTCAGAGGTGGCGAAACCCGACAGGACTATAAAGATAC
CAGGCGTTTCCCCCTGGAAGCTCCCTCGTGCGCTCTCCTGTTCCGACCCTGCCGCTTACCGGATACCTGT
CCGCCTTTCTCCCTTCGGGAAGCGTGGCGCTTTCTCATAGCTCACGCTGTAGGTATCTCAGTTCGGTGTA
GGTCGTTCGCTCCAAGCTGGGCTGTGTGCACGAACCCCCCGTTCAGCCCGACCGCTGCGCCTTATCCGGT
AACTATCGTCTTGAGTCCAACCCGGTAAGACACGACTTATCGCCACTGGCAGCAGCCACTGGTAACAGGA
TTAGCAGAGCGAGGTATGTAGGCGGTGCTACAGAGTTCTTGAAGTGGTGGCCTAACTACGGCTACACTAG
AAGAACAGTATTTGGTATCTGCGCTCTGCTGAAGCCAGTTACCTTCGGAAAAAGAGTTGGTAGCTCTTGA
TCCGGCAAACAAACCACCGCTGGTAGCGGTGGTTTTTTTGTTTGCAAGCAGCAGATTACGCGCAGAAAAA
AAGGATCTCAAGAAGATCCTTTGATCTTTTCTACGGGGTCTGACGCTCAGTGGAACGAAAACTCACGTTA
AGGGATTTTGGTCATGAGATTATCAAAAAGGATCTTCACCTAGATCCTTTTAAATTAAAAATGAAGTTTT
AAATCAATCTAAAGTATATATGAGTAAACTTGGTCTGACAGTTACCAATGCTTAATCAGTGAGGCACCTA
TCTCAGCGATCTGTCTATTTCGTTCATCCATAGTTGCCTGACTCCCCGTCGTGTAGATAACTACGATACG
GGAGGGCTTACCATCTGGCCCCAGTGCTGCAATGATACCGCGAGACCCACGCTCACCGGCTCCAGATTTA
TCAGCAATAAACCAGCCAGCCGGAAGGGCCGAGCGCAGAAGTGGTCCTGCAACTTTATCCGCCTCCATCC
AGTCTATTAATTGTTGCCGGGAAGCTAGAGTAAGTAGTTCGCCAGTTAATAGTTTGCGCAACGTTGTTGC
CATTGCTACAGGCATCGTGGTGTCACGCTCGTCGTTTGGTATGGCTTCATTCAGCTCCGGTTCCCAACGA
TCAAGGCGAGTTACATGATCCCCCATGTTGTGCAAAAAAGCGGTTAGCTCCTTCGGTCCTCCGATCGTTG
TCAGAAGTAAGTTGGCCGCAGTGTTATCACTCATGGTTATGGCAGCACTGCATAATTCTCTTACTGTCAT
GCCATCCGTAAGATGCTTTTCTGTGACTGGTGAGTACTCAACCAAGTCATTCTGAGAATAGTGTATGCGG
CGACCGAGTTGCTCTTGCCCGGCGTCAATACGGGATAATACCGCGCCACATAGCAGAACTTTAAAAGTGC
TCATCATTGGAAAACGTTCTTCGGGGCGAAAACTCTCAAGGATCTTACCGCTGTTGAGATCCAGTTCGAT
GTAACCCACTCGTGCACCCAACTGATCTTCAGCATCTTTTACTTTCACCAGCGTTTCTGGGTGAGCAAAA
ACAGGAAGGCAAAATGCCGCAAAAAAGGGAATAAGGGCGACACGGAAATGTTGAATACTCATACTCTTCC
TTTTTCAATATTATTGAAGCATTTATCAGGGTTATTGTCTCATGAGCGGATACATATTTGAATGTATTTA
GAAAAATAAACAAATAGGGGTTCCGCGCACATTTCCCCGAAAAGTGCCACCTGACGTCTAAGAAACCATT
ATTATCATGACATTAACCTATAAAAATAGGCGTATCACGAGGCCCTTTCGTCTCGCGCGTTTCGGTGATG
ACGGTGAAAACCTCTGACACATGCAGCTCCCGGAGACGGTCACAGCTTGTCTGTAAGCGGATGCCGGGAG
CAGACAAGCCCGTCAGGGCGCGTCAGCGGGTGTTGGCGGGTGTCGGGGCTGGCTTAACTATGCGGCATCA
GAGCAGATTGTACTGAGAGTGCACCA
Features (pLannotate 1.2.2; 29 found; start..end, strand, type, name):
     58..212     -  CDS            lacZα (fragment): LacZα fragment of β-galactosidase; lacZ fragment
    226..452     +  promoter       RSV promoter: Rous sarcoma virus enhancer/promoter
    453..633     +  LTR            5' LTR (truncated): truncated 5' long terminal repeat (LTR) from HIV-1
    680..805     +  misc_feature   HIV-1 Ψ: packaging signal of human immunodeficiency virus type 1
    789..1127    +  CDS            HIV-1 gag (fragment): gag protein from human immunodeficiency virus 1; gag
   1298..1531    +  misc_feature   RRE: The Rev response element (RRE) of HIV-1 allows for Rev-dependent mRNA export from the nucleus to the cytoplasm.
   1908..2008    +  CDS            Rev (fragment): human immunodeficiency virus 1 (HIV-1) Rev protein; rev; enhances nuclear export of unspliced and incompletely spliced viral mRNAs
   2027..2143    +  misc_feature   cPPT/CTS: central polypurine tract and central termination sequence of HIV-1
   2156..2232    +  enhancer       CMV enhancer (fragment): human cytomegalovirus immediate early enhancer
   2233..2436    +  promoter       CMV promoter: human cytomegalovirus (CMV) immediate early promoter
   2567..3106    +  CDS            DDX6 (fragment): DDX6_HUMAN - Also known as HLR2, RCK. Experimental evidence at protein level: Swiss-Prot protein existence level 1. Essential for the formation of P-bodies, cytosolic membrane- less ribonucleoprotein granules involved in RNA metabolism through the coordinated storage of mRNAs encoding regulatory functions (PubMed:25995375, PubMed:27342281, PubMed:31422817). Plays a role in P- bodies to coordinate the storage of translationally inactive mRNAs in the cytoplasm and prevent their degradation (PubMed:27342281). In the process of mRNA degradation, plays a role in mRNA decapping (PubMed:16364915). Bl
   3119..3838    +  CDS            EGFP: the original enhanced GFP (Yang et al., 1996) mammalian codon-optimized
   3880..4091    +  promoter       EF-1α core promoter: core promoter for human elongation factor EF-1α
   4104..4372    +  LTR            5' LTR (truncated): truncated 5' long terminal repeat (LTR) from human T-cell leukemia virus (HTLV) type 1
   4399..4998    +  CDS            PuroR: puromycin N-acetyltransferase; pac from Streptomyces alboniger; confers resistance to puromycin
   5005..5593    +  misc_feature   WPRE: woodchuck hepatitis virus posttranscriptional regulatory element
   5588..5695    +  CDS            nef (fragment): NEF_SIVS4 - Experimental evidence at protein level: Swiss-Prot protein existence level 1. Interferes with TCR signaling from the cell membrane. Interacts with CD247/TCRZ (TCR zeta chain) and exert potent down- regulation of cell surface TCR/CD3 complexes. From Simian immunodeficiency virus (isolate F236/smH4) (SIV-sm) (Simian immunodeficiency virus sooty mangabey monkey).
   5720..5900    +  LTR            5' LTR (truncated): truncated 5' long terminal repeat (LTR) from HIV-1
   5972..6093    +  polyA_signal   SV40 poly(A) signal: SV40 polyadenylation signal
   6133..6268    +  rep_origin     SV40 ori: SV40 origin of replication
   6325..6341    -  protein_bind   lac operator: The lac repressor binds to the lac operator to inhibit transcription in E. coli. This inhibition can be relieved by adding lactose or isopropyl-β-D-thiogalactopyranoside (IPTG). lac repressor encoded by lacI
   6349..6379    -  promoter       lac promoter: promoter for the E. coli lac operon
   6394..6415    -  protein_bind   CAP binding site: CAP binding activates transcription in the presence of cAMP. E. coli catabolite activator protein
   6428..6520    -  CDS            lacI (fragment): lac repressor; lacI; The lac repressor binds to the lac operator to inhibit transcription in E. coli. This inhibition can be relieved by adding lactose or isopropyl-β-D-thiogalactopyranoside (IPTG).
   6703..7291    -  rep_origin     ori: high-copy-number ColE1/pMB1/pBR322/pUC origin of replication
   7462..8322    -  CDS            AmpR: β-lactamase; bla; confers resistance to ampicillin, carbenicillin, and related antibiotics
   8323..8427    -  promoter       AmpR promoter: bla
   8522..8557    +  CDS            rop (fragment): Rop protein, which maintains plasmids at low copy number; rop
   8659..52      +  misc_feature   bom (fragment) (across the origin): basis of mobility region from pBR322
