[The description below was written by a language model from this plasmid's Addgene catalogue record and pLannotate feature annotations shown in this document.]
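Description:
LLPS-pCDH-DDX6-CT is a lentiviral transfer plasmid built on the pCDH backbone for expressing a C-terminal fragment of human DDX6 (residues 303–483) fused to EGFP in mammalian cells. In bacteria it is maintained through a high-copy ColE1/pUC-type origin and selected with ampicillin via the β-lactamase gene. Small remnants of lac, rop and bom sequences are backbone leftovers with no evident role.

The viral portion has a third-generation-style layout. An RSV promoter replaces the upstream part of the 5' LTR to drive genomic RNA synthesis in packaging cells. It is followed by the HIV-1 Ψ packaging signal with a partial gag region, the Rev response element for nuclear export of the unspliced genome, and the cPPT/CTS, which aids transduction. A truncated 3' LTR closes the unit, followed by an SV40 polyadenylation signal and SV40 origin.

Within the provirus, a CMV enhancer/promoter drives the DDX6 fragment, which sits directly upstream of EGFP. The catalogue entry also lists an N-terminal 6xHis tag, although the feature table does not annotate it separately. A second cassette uses the EF-1α core promoter joined to an HTLV-1 LTR segment to express puromycin N-acetyltransferase, allowing selection of transduced cells. A WPRE downstream enhances transcript expression.

DDX6 is a P-body component, and both the "LLPS" prefix and the associated study on DDX6 phase separation suggest a likely use. This would be to visualise whether the isolated C-terminal region forms fluorescent condensates in cells, presumably alongside other DDX6 truncations, though the record does not describe specific experiments.
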