Addgene plasmid #240014: LLPS-pCDH-DDX6-CT
Purpose: Expresses human DDX6-CT fused to EGFP in mammalian cells
Depositing lab: Rui Su. Depositing organization: Beckman Research Institute of the City of Hope. Publication: DDX6 undergoes phase separation to modulate metabolic plasticity and chemoresistance. Bi H, Li W, Ren L, Zhang H, Dong L, Chan A, Wang X, Yang L, Zhang X, Xue M, Qin H, Wu X, Hoeve-Scott JT, Zhang B, Li L, Wunderlich M, Mulloy JC, Rosen ST, Chen J, Li X, Chen CW, Su R. Nat Commun. 2025 Dec 2;17(1):260. doi: 10.1038/s41467-025-66966-4. PubMed 41330929.
Backbone
  Vector backbone: pCDH
  Vector type: Lentiviral
Growth in bacteria
  Bacterial resistance: Ampicillin, 100 μg/mL
  Growth temperature: 37°C
  Growth strain: NEB Stable
  Copy number: High Copy
Gene/Insert
  Gene/Insert name: DDX6-CT (303-483)
  Species: H. sapiens (human)
  Tag / fusion protein: 6xHis (N terminal on insert); EGFP (C terminal on insert)
  Cloning method: Unknown
Terms and licenses: Academic/Nonprofit Terms; Industry Terms: Not Available to Industry
How to cite: LLPS-pCDH-DDX6-CT was a gift from Rui Su (Addgene plasmid # 240014 ; http://n2t.net/addgene:240014 ; RRID:Addgene_240014)
